>Addgene plasmid #122917 | YIp ADE2-KanMx | addgene full sequence | sequence record 239163 | Addgene NGS Result
GGAGCAGACAAGCCCGTCAGGGCGCGTCAGCGGGTGTTGGCGGGTGTCGGGGCTGGCTTAACTATGCGGC
ATCAGAGCAGATTGTACTGAGAGTGCACCATATGCGGTGTGAAATACCGCACAGATGCGTAAGGAGAAAA
TACCGCATCAGGAAATTGTAAGCGTTAATATTTTGTTAAAATTCGCGTTAAATTTTTGTTAAATCAGCTC
ATTTTTTAACCAATAGGCCGAAATCGGCAAAATCCCTTATAAATCAAAAGAATAGATCTGAATTAATTCT
TGAATAATACATAACTTTTCTTAAAAGAATCAAAGACAGATAAAATTTAAGAGATATTAAATATTAGTGA
GAAGCCGAGAATTTTGTAACACCAACATAACACTGACATCTTTAACAACTTTTAATTATGATACATTTCT
TACGTCATGATTGATTATTACAGCTATGCTGACAAATGACTCTTGTTGCATGGCTACGAACCGGGTAATA
CTAAGTGATTGACTCTTGCTGACCTTTTATTAAGAACTAAATGGACAATATTATGGAGCATTTCATGTAT
AAATTGGTGCGTAAAATCGTTGGATCTCTCTTCTAAGTACATCCTACTATAACAATCAAGAAAAACAAGA
AAATCGGACAAAACAATCAAGTATGGATTCTAGAACAGTTGGTATATTAGGAGGGGGACAATTGGGACGT
ATGATTGTTGAGGCAGCAAACAGGCTCAACATTAAGACGGTAATACTAGATGCTGAAAATTCTCCTGCCA
AACAAATAAGCAACTCCAATGACCACGTTAATGGCTCCTTTTCCAATCCTCTTGATATCGAAAAACTAGC
TGAAAAATGTGATGTGCTAACGATTGAGATTGAGCATGTTGATGTTCCTACACTAAAGAATCTTCAAGTA
AAACATCCCAAATTAAAAATTTACCCTTCTCCAGAAACAATCAGATTGATACAAGACAAATATATTCAAA
AAGAGCATTTAATCAAAAATGGTATAGCAGTTACCCAAAGTGTTCCTGTGGAACAAGCCAGTGAGACGTC
CCTATTGAATGTTGGAAGAGATTTGGGTTTTCCATTCGTCTTGAAGTCGAGGACTTTGGCATACGATGGA
AGAGGTAACTTCGTTGTAAAGAATAAGGAAATGATTCCGGAAGCTTTGGAAGTACTGAAGGATCGTCCTT
TGTACGCCGAAAAATGGGCACCATTTACTAAAGAATTAGCAGTCATGATTGTGAGGTCTGTTAACGGTTT
AGTGTTTTCTTACCCAATTGTAGAGACTATCCACAAGGACAATATTTGTGACTTATGTTATGCGCCTGCT
AGAGTTCCGGACTCCGTTCAACTTAAGGCGAAGTTGTTGGCAGAAAATGCAATCAAATCTTTTCCCGGTT
GTGGTATATTTGGTGTGGAAATGTTCTATTTAGAAACAGGGGAATTGCTTATTAACGAAATTGCCCCAAG
GCCTCACAACTCTGGACATTATACCATTGATGCTTGCGTCACTTCTCAATTTGAAGCTCATTTGAGATCA
ATATTGGATTTGCCAATGCCAAAGAATTTCACATCTTTCTCCACCATTACAACGAACGCCATTATGCTAA
ATGTTCTTGGAGACAAACATACAAAAGATAAAGAGCTAGAAACTTGCGAAAGAGCATTGGCGACTCCAGG
TTCCTCAGTGTACTTATATGGAAAAGAGTCTAGACCTAACAGAAAAGTAGGTCACATAAATATTATTGCC
TCCAGTATGGCGGAATGTGAACAAAGGCTGAACTACATTACAGGTAGAACTGATATTCCAATCAAAATCT
CTGTCGCTCAAAAGTTGGACTTGGAAGCAATGGTCAAACCATTGGTTGGAATCATCATGGGATCAGACTC
TGACTTGCCGGTAATGTCTGCCGCATGTGCGGTTTTAAAAGATTTTGGCGTTCCATTTGAAGTGACAATA
GTCTCTGCTCATAGAACTCCACATAGGATGTCAGCATATGCTATTTCCGCAAGCAAGCGTGGAATTAAAA
CAATTATCGCTGGAGCTGGTGGGGCTGCTCACTTGCCAGGTATGGTGGCTGCAATGACACCACTTCCTGT
CATCGGTGTGCCCGTAAAAGGTTCTTGTCTAGATGGAGTAGATTCTTTACATTCAATTGTGCAAATGCCT
AGAGGTGTTCCAGTAGCTACCGTCGCTATTAATAATAGTACGAACGCTGCGCTGTTGGCTGTCAGACTGC
TTGGCGCTTATGATTCAAGTTATACAACGAAAATGGAACAGTTTTTATTAAAGCAAGAAGAAGAAGTTCT
TGTCAAAGCACAAAAGTTAGAAACTGTCGGTTACGAAGCTTATCTAGAAAACAAGTAATATATAAGTTTA
TTGATATACTTGTACAGCAAATAATTATAAAATGATATACCTATTTTTTAGGCTTTGTTATGATTACATC
AAATGTGGACTTCATACATAGAAATCAACGCTTACAGGTGTCCTTTTTTAAGAATTTCATACATAAGATC
TATGCGGTGTGAAATACCGCACAGATGCGTAAGGAGAAAATACCGCATCAGGAAATTGTAAGCGTTAATA
TTTTGTTAAAATTCGCGTTAAATTTTTGTTAAATCAGCTCATTTTTTAACCAATAGGCCGAAATCGGCAA
AATCCCTTATAAATCAAAAGAATAGACCGAGATAGGGT
[37 nt withheld, positions 2699-2735]
AAAGAACGTGGACTCCAACGTCAAAGG
[49 nt withheld, positions 2763-2811]
T
[91 nt withheld, positions 2813-2903]
G
[124 nt withheld, positions 2905-3028]
CCATTCGCCATTCAGGCTGCGCAACTGTTGGGAAGGGCGATCGGTGCGGGCCTCTTCGCTATTACGCCAG
CTGGCGAAAGGGGGATGTGCTGCAAGGCGATTAAGTTGGGTAACGCCAGGGTTTTCCCAGTCACGACGTT
GTAAAACGACGGCCAGTGAGCGCGCGTAATACGACTCACTATAGGGCGAATTGGGTACCGGGCCCCCCCT
CGAGGTCGACGGTATCGATAAGCTTGATATCGAATTCCTGCAGCCCGGGGGATCCACTAGTTCTAGAGCG
GCCGCCACCGCGGTGGAGCTCCAGCTTTTGTTCCCTTTAGTGAGGGTTAATTGCGCGCTTGGCGTAATCA
TGGTCATAGCTGTTTCCTGTGTGAAATTGTTATCCGCTCACAATTCCACACAACATACGAGCCGGAAGCA
TAAAGTGTAAAGCCTGGGGTGCCTAATGAGTGAGCTAACTCACATTAATTGCGTTGCGCTCACTGCCCGC
TTTCCAGTCGGGAAACCTGTCGTGCCAGCTGCATTAATGAATCGGCCAACGCGCGGGGAGAGGCGGTTTG
CGTATTGGGCGCTCTTCCGCTTCCTCGCTCACTGACTCGCTGCGCTCGGTCGTTCGGCTGCGGCGAGCGG
TATCAGCTCACTCAAAGGCGGTAATACGGTTATCCACAGAATCAGGGGATAACGCAGGAAAGAACATGTG
AGCAAAAGGCCAGCAAAAGGCCAGGAACCGTAAAAAGGCCGCGTTGCTGGCGTTTTTCCATAGGCTCCGC
CCCCCTGACGAGCATCACAAAAATCGACGCTCAAGTCAGAGGTGGCGAAACCCGACAGGACTATAAAGAT
ACCAGGCGTTTCCCCCTGGAAGCTCCCTCGTGCGCTCTCCTGTTCCGACCCTGCCGCTTACCGGATACCT
GTCCGCCTTTCTCCCTTCGGGAAGCGTGGCGCTTTCTCATAGCTCACGCTGTAGGTATCTCAGTTCGGTG
TAGGTCGTTCGCTCCAAGCTGGGCTGTGTGCACGAACCCCCCGTTCAGCCCGACCGCTGCGCCTTATCCG
GTAACTATCGTCTTGAGTCCAACCCGGTAAGACACGACTTATCGCCACTGGCAGCAGCCACTGGTAACAG
GATTAGCAGAGCGAGGTATGTAGGCGGTGCTACAGAGTTCTTGAAGTGGTGGCCTAACTACGGCTACACT
AGAAGAACAGTATTTGGTATCTGCGCTCTGCTGAAGCCAGTTACCTTCGGAAAAAGAGTTGGTAGCTCTT
GATCCGGCAAACAAACCACCGCTGGTAGCGGTGGTTTTTTTGTTTGCAAGCAGCAGATTACGCGCAGAAA
AAAAGGATCTCAAGAAGATCCTTTGATCTTTTCTACGGGGTCTGACGCTCAGTGGAACGAAAACTCACGT
TAAGGGATTTTGGTCATGAGATTATCAAAAAGGATCTTCACCTAGATCCTTTTAAATTAAAAATGAAGTT
TTAAATCAATCTAAAGTATATATGAGTAAACTTGGTCTGACAGTTACCAATGCTTAATCAGTGAGGCACC
TATCTCAGCGATCTGTCTATTTCGTTCATCCATAGTTGCCTGACTCCCCGTCGTGTAGATAACTACGATA
CGGGAGGGCTTACCATCTGGCCCCAGTGCTGCAATGATACCGCGAGACCCACGCTCACCGGCTCCAGATT
TATCAGCAATAAACCAGCCAGCCGGAAGGGCCGAGCGCAGAAGTGGTCCTGCAACTTTATCCGCCTCCAT
CCAGTCTATTAATTGTTGCCGGGAAGCTAGAGTAAGTAGTTCGCCAGTTAATAGTTTGCGCAACGTTGTT
GCCATTGCTACAGGCATCGTGGTGTCACGCTCGTCGTTTGGTATGGCTTCATTCAGCTCCGGTTCCCAAC
GATCAAGGCGAGTTACATGATCCCCCATGTTGTGCAAAAAAGCGGTTAGCTCCTTCGGTCCTCCGATCGT
TGTCAGAAGTAAGTTGGCCGCAGTGTTATCACTCATGGTTATGGCAGCACTGCATAATTCTCTTACTGTC
ATGCCATCCGTAAGATGCTTTTCTGTGACTGGTGAGTACTCAACCAAGTCATTCTGAGAATAGTGTATGC
GGCGACCGAGTTGCTCTTGCCCGGCGTCAATACGGGATAATACCGCGCCACATAGCAGAACTTTAAAAGT
GCTCATCATTGGAAAACGTTCTTCGGGGCGAAAACTCTCAAGGATCTTACCGCTGTTGAGATCCAGTTCG
ATGTAACCCACTCGTGCACCCAACTGATCTTCAGCATCTTTTACTTTCACCAGCGTTTCTGGGTGAGCAA
AAACAGGAAGGCAAAATGCCGCAAAAAAGGGAATAAGGGCGACACGGAAATGTTGAATACTCATACTCTT
CCTTTTTCAATATTATTGAAGCATTTATCAGGGTTATTGTCTCATGAGCGGATACATATTTGAATGTATT
TAGAAAAATAAACAAATAGGGGTTCCGCGCACATTTCCCCGAAAAGTGCCACCTGACGTCTTGTTTAGCT
TGCCTCGTCCCCGCCGGGTCACCCGGCCAGCGACATGGAGGCCCAGAATACCCTCCTTGACAGTCTTGAC
GTGCGCAGCTCAGGGGCATGATGTGACTGTCGCCCGTACATTTAGCCCATACATCCCCATGTATAATCAT
TTGCATCCATACATTTTGATGGCCGCACGGCGCGAAGCAAAAATTACGGCTCCTCGCTGCAGACCTGCGA
GCAGGGAAACGCTCCCCTCACAGACGCGTTGAATTGTCCCCACGCCGCGCCCCTGTAGAGAAATATAAAA
GGTTAGGATTTGCCACTGAGGTTCTTCTTTCATATACTTCCTTTTAAAATCTTGCTAGGATACAGTTCTC
ACATCACATCCGAACATAAACAACCATGGGTAAGGAAAAGACTCACGTTTCGAGGCCGCGATTAAATTCC
AACATGGATGCTGATTTATATGGGTATAAATGGGCTCGCGATAATGTCGGGCAATCAGGTGCGACAATCT
ATCGATTGTATGGGAAGCCCGATGCGCCAGAGTTGTTTCTGAAACATGGCAAAGGTAGCGTTGCCAATGA
TGTTACAGATGAGATGGTCAGACTAAACTGGCTGACGGAATTTATGCCTCTTCCGACCATCAAGCATTTT
ATCCGTACTCCTGATGATGCATGGTTACTCACCACTGCGATCCCCGGCAAAACAGCATTCCAGGTATTAG
AAGAATATCCTGATTCAGGTGAAAATATTGTTGATGCGCTGGCAGTGTTCCTGCGCCGGTTGCATTCGAT
TCCTGTTTGTAATTGTCCTTTTAACAGCGATCGCGTATTTCGTCTCGCTCAGGCGCAATCACGAATGAAT
AACGGTTTGGTTGATGCGAGTGATTTTGATGACGAGCGTAATGGCTGGCCTGTTGAACAAGTCTGGAAAG
AAATGCATAAGCTTTTGCCATTCTCACCGGATTCAGTCGTCACTCATGGTGATTTCTCACTTGATAACCT
TATTTTTGACGAGGGGAAATTAATAGGTTGTATTGATGTTGGACGAGTCGGAATCGCAGACCGATACCAG
GATCTTGCCATCCTATGGAACTGCCTCGGTGAGTTTTCTCCTTCATTACAGAAACGGCTTTTTCAAAAAT
ATGGTATTGATAATCCTGATATGAATAAATTGCAGTTTCATTTGATGCTCGATGAGTTTTTCTAATCAGT
ACTGACAATAAAAAGATTCTTGTTTTCAAGAACTTGTCATTTGTATAGTTTTTTTATATTGTAGTTGTTC
TATTTTAATCAAATGTTAGCGTGATTTATATTTTTTTTCGCCTCGACATCATCTGCCCAGATGCGAAGTT
AAGTGCGCAGAAAGTAATATCATGCGTCAATCGTATGTGAATGCTGGTCGCTATACTGCTGTCGATTCGA
TACTAACGCCGCCATCCAGATCATGACATTAACCTATAAAAATAGGCGTATCACGAGGCCCTTTCGTCTC
GCGCGTTTCGGTGATGACGGTGAAAACCTCTGACACATGCAGCTCCCGGAGACGGTCACAGCTTGTCTGT
AAGCGGATGCCG
Features (pLannotate 1.2.2; 19 found; start..end, strand, type, name):
     53..152     +  misc_feature   bom (fragment): basis of mobility region from pBR322
    153..266     -  rep_origin     f1 ori (fragment): f1 bacteriophage origin of replication; arrow indicates direction of (+) strand synthesis
    277..652     +  promoter       ADE2 promoter: S. cerevisiae ADE2
    653..2365    +  CDS            ADE2: PUR6_YEAST - Experimental evidence at protein level: Swiss-Prot protein existence level 1. From Saccharomyces cerevisiae (strain ATCC 204508 / S288c) (Baker's yeast).
   2521..2572    +  misc_feature   bom (fragment): basis of mobility region from pBR322
   2600..3028    -  rep_origin     f1 ori (sequence partly withheld): f1 bacteriophage origin of replication; arrow indicates direction of (+) strand synthesis
   3032..3187    -  CDS            lacZα (fragment): LacZα fragment of β-galactosidase; lacZ fragment
   3195..3213    +  promoter       T7 promoter: promoter for bacteriophage T7 RNA polymerase
   3222..3329    -  misc_feature   MCS: pBluescript multiple cloning site
   3342..3360    -  promoter       T3 promoter: promoter for bacteriophage T3 RNA polymerase
   3405..3421    -  protein_bind   lac operator: The lac repressor binds to the lac operator to inhibit transcription in E. coli. This inhibition can be relieved by adding lactose or isopropyl-β-D-thiogalactopyranoside (IPTG). lac repressor encoded by lacI
   3429..3459    -  promoter       lac promoter: promoter for the E. coli lac operon
   3474..3495    -  protein_bind   CAP binding site: CAP binding activates transcription in the presence of cAMP. E. coli catabolite activator protein
   3508..3600    -  CDS            lacI (fragment): lac repressor; lacI; The lac repressor binds to the lac operator to inhibit transcription in E. coli. This inhibition can be relieved by adding lactose or isopropyl-β-D-thiogalactopyranoside (IPTG).
   3783..4371    -  rep_origin     ori: high-copy-number ColE1/pMB1/pBR322/pUC origin of replication
   4542..5402    -  CDS            AmpR: β-lactamase; bla; confers resistance to ampicillin, carbenicillin, and related antibiotics
   5403..5507    -  promoter       AmpR promoter: bla
   5580..6936    +  gene           kanMX: yeast selectable marker conferring kanamycin resistance (Wach et al., 1994)
   7016..7051    +  CDS            rop (fragment): Rop protein, which maintains plasmids at low copy number; rop
