[The description below was written by a language model from this plasmid's Addgene catalogue record and pLannotate feature annotations shown in this document.]
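Description:
YIp ADE2-KanMx is an empty yeast integrating plasmid (YIp) of about 7.1 kb, intended for stable genomic integration of cloned sequences in the Saccharomyces cerevisiae BY4741 strain background and listed for both yeast expression and yeast recombination cloning. No yeast replication origin or centromere is annotated in the feature table, as expected for an integrating vector: it can only be maintained in yeast by recombining into a chromosome. In E. coli it is propagated as a high-copy plasmid through a ColE1/pUC-type origin and selected with ampicillin via the β-lactamase gene and its native promoter. An f1 phage origin is also present, along with short fragments of bom, rop, lacI and a second partial f1 origin, which appear to be leftovers of the backbone's construction history rather than functional parts.

The yeast-relevant elements are a complete ADE2 gene with its own promoter and a kanMX cassette. ADE2 encodes an adenine biosynthesis enzyme and probably provides chromosomal homology to direct integration, although the record does not spell out the targeting site or the linearization strategy. The kanMX module is a dominant drug marker, conventionally used for G418 selection in yeast, which is useful where ADE2 cannot serve as an auxotrophic selection. The cloning region is a pBluescript-style multiple cloning site flanked by T7 and T3 promoters and embedded in a lacZα fragment downstream of the lac promoter, operator and CAP site. No insert is present, and no yeast promoter or terminator for driving a cloned gene is annotated, so users would supply their own expression cassette.
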