Addgene plasmid #122917: YIp ADE2-KanMx
Purpose: (Empty Backbone) ADE2-KanMx integrating (YIp) vector for stable genomic integration in the BY4741 background.
Depositing lab: Randy Hampton. Depositing organization: University of California, San Diego (UCSD). Publication: ICE plasmids: combining the ease of yeast recombination cloning with the stability of genomic integration. Flagg MP, Kao A, Hampton RY. Yeast. 2019 May 10. doi: 10.1002/yea.3400. PubMed 31074531.
Backbone
  Vector backbone: YIp
  Vector type: Yeast Expression ; Yeast Recombination Cloning
Growth in bacteria
  Bacterial resistance: Ampicillin, 100 μg/mL
  Growth temperature: 37°C
  Growth strain: DH5alpha
  Copy number: High Copy
Gene/Insert
  Gene/Insert name: None
Terms and licenses: Academic/Nonprofit Terms; Industry Terms: Not Available to Industry
How to cite: YIp ADE2-KanMx was a gift from Randy Hampton (Addgene plasmid # 122917 ; http://n2t.net/addgene:122917 ; RRID:Addgene_122917)
